Addgene plasmid #136177: pCDNA4.TO-ORF17.5-2xCSTREP
Purpose: Expresses C-terminally strep tagged Kaposi's Sarcoma Associated Herpesvirus (KSHV) ORF17.5
Depositing lab: Britt Glaunsinger. Depositing organization: University of California, Berkeley. Publication: Global mapping of herpesvirus-host protein complexes reveals a transcription strategy for late genes. Davis ZH, Verschueren E, Jang GM, Kleffman K, Johnson JR, Park J, Von Dollen J, Maher MC, Johnson T, Newton W, Jager S, Shales M, Horner J, Hernandez RD, Krogan NJ, Glaunsinger BA. Mol Cell. 2015 Jan 22;57(2):349-60. doi: 10.1016/j.molcel.2014.11.026. Epub 2014 Dec 24. PubMed 25544563.
Backbone
  Vector backbone: pCDNA4.TO
  Backbone manufacturer: Invitrogen
  Vector type: Mammalian Expression
  Selectable markers: Zeocin
Growth in bacteria
  Bacterial resistance: Ampicillin, 100 μg/mL
  Growth temperature: 37°C
  Growth strain: DH5alpha
  Copy number: High Copy
Gene/Insert
  Gene/Insert name: ORF17.5
  Species: Kaposi's sarcoma-associated herpesvirus (KSHV)
  Promoter: CMV
  Cloning method: Restriction Enzyme; 5′ cloning site Unknown (unknown if destroyed)
  Sequencing primers: 5′ CGCAAATGGGCGGTAGGCGTG; 3′ TAGAAGGCACAGTCGAGGCT
Resource information
  A portion of this plasmid was derived from a plasmid made by: cDNA of reactivated TREx BCBL-1-RTA cells
Terms and licenses: Academic/Nonprofit Terms; Industry Terms: Not Available to Industry
How to cite: pCDNA4.TO-ORF17.5-2xCSTREP was a gift from Britt Glaunsinger (Addgene plasmid # 136177 ; http://n2t.net/addgene:136177 ; RRID:Addgene_136177)
