[The description below was written by a language model from this plasmid's Addgene catalogue record and pLannotate feature annotations shown in this document.]
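Description:
pCDNA4.TO-ORF17.5-2xCSTREP is a mammalian expression plasmid built on the Invitrogen pCDNA4.TO backbone and carrying ORF17.5 of Kaposi's sarcoma-associated herpesvirus (KSHV) with a C-terminal tandem Strep tag. It is propagated in E. coli as a high-copy plasmid through a ColE1/pUC-type origin and selected with ampicillin via the bla gene. An f1 origin is also present. For selection in mammalian cells the backbone provides a Zeocin resistance cassette, in which the Sh ble gene sits behind both the SV40 early promoter and the bacterial EM7 promoter and is followed by the SV40 polyadenylation signal.

The insert is driven by the CMV immediate early enhancer and promoter. Immediately downstream of the promoter, the feature table picks up short fragments matching tet operator-containing promoters. These correspond to the tet operator sites of the "TO" backbone, which allow transcription to be repressed in cells expressing the Tet repressor and induced with tetracycline or doxycycline. In cells lacking the repressor, expression is constitutive. The coding region is annotated as a fragment of ORF17 matching the KSHV scaffold (assembly) protein, which binds the major capsid protein during capsid assembly and is removed after cleavage by assemblin. This fits ORF17.5 being the scaffold-encoding portion of the ORF17 locus. The Strep tag itself is not annotated in the feature table, but an unannotated stretch lies between the viral coding sequence and the bovine growth hormone polyadenylation signal that terminates the transcript.

The insert was derived from cDNA of reactivated TREx BCBL-1-RTA cells. The construct belongs to a study that mapped herpesvirus-host protein complexes, so it was presumably used for Strep affinity purification of ORF17.5 and its interacting partners from mammalian cells.
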