Features (pLannotate 1.2.2; 22 found; start..end, strand, type, name):
     28..80      -  misc_feature   bom (fragment): basis of mobility region from pBR322
    235..614     +  enhancer       CMV enhancer: human cytomegalovirus immediate early enhancer
    615..818     +  promoter       CMV promoter: human cytomegalovirus (CMV) immediate early promoter
    820..839     +  promoter       PLtetO-1 promoter (fragment): modified phage lambda PL promoter with tet operator sites (Lutz and Bujard, 1997)
    841..860     +  promoter       PLtetO-1 promoter (fragment): modified phage lambda PL promoter with tet operator sites (Lutz and Bujard, 1997)
    868..901     +  promoter       TRE3GV promoter (fragment): 3rd-generation Tet-responsive promoter that can be activated by binding of Tet-On® 3G, optimized for retroviral and lentiviral vectors
   1025..1888    +  CDS            ORF17 (fragment): SCAF_HHV8P - Experimental evidence at protein level: Swiss-Prot protein existence level 1. [Assembly protein]: Plays a major role in capsid assembly. Acts as a scaffold protein by binding major capsid protein. Multimerizes in the nucleus such as major capsid protein forms the icosahedral T=16 capsid. Cleaved by assemblin after capsid completion. The cleavages products are evicted from the capsid before or during DNA packaging. From Human herpesvirus 8 type P (isolate GK18) (HHV-8) (Kaposi's sarcoma-associated herpesvirus).
   2034..2258    +  polyA_signal   bGH poly(A) signal: bovine growth hormone polyadenylation signal
   2262..2283    +  promoter       SV40 promoter (fragment): SV40 enhancer and early promoter
   2304..2732    +  rep_origin     f1 ori (sequence partly withheld): f1 bacteriophage origin of replication; arrow indicates direction of (+) strand synthesis
   2746..3075    +  promoter       SV40 promoter: SV40 enhancer and early promoter
   3123..3170    +  promoter       EM7 promoter: synthetic bacterial promoter&nbsp
   3189..3563    +  CDS            BleoR: antibiotic-binding protein; Sh ble from Streptoalloteichus hindustanus; confers resistance to bleomycin, phleomycin, and Zeocin™
   3573..3698    +  CDS            ble (fragment): BLE_KLEPN - Experimental evidence at protein level: Swiss-Prot protein existence level 1. Binding protein with a strong affinity to the bleomycin family of antibiotics. Binds to CL990; an antimitotic-antibiotic compound. From Klebsiella pneumoniae.
   3693..3814    +  polyA_signal   SV40 poly(A) signal: SV40 polyadenylation signal
   3887..3903    -  protein_bind   lac operator: The lac repressor binds to the lac operator to inhibit transcription in E. coli. This inhibition can be relieved by adding lactose or isopropyl-β-D-thiogalactopyranoside (IPTG). lac repressor encoded by lacI
   3911..3941    -  promoter       lac promoter: promoter for the E. coli lac operon
   3956..3977    -  protein_bind   CAP binding site: CAP binding activates transcription in the presence of cAMP. E. coli catabolite activator protein
   3990..4082    -  CDS            lacI (fragment): lac repressor; lacI; The lac repressor binds to the lac operator to inhibit transcription in E. coli. This inhibition can be relieved by adding lactose or isopropyl-β-D-thiogalactopyranoside (IPTG).
   4265..4853    -  rep_origin     ori: high-copy-number ColE1/pMB1/pBR322/pUC origin of replication
   5024..5884    -  CDS            AmpR: β-lactamase; bla; confers resistance to ampicillin, carbenicillin, and related antibiotics
   5885..5989    -  promoter       AmpR promoter: bla
>Addgene plasmid #136177 | pCDNA4.TO-ORF17.5-2xCSTREP | addgene full sequence | sequence record 267428 | Addgene NGS Result
GACGGATCGGGAGATCTCCCGATCCCCTATGGTGCACTCTCAGTACAATCTGCTCTGATGCCGCATAGTT
AAGCCAGTATCTGCTCCCTGCTTGTGTGTTGGAGGTCGCTGAGTAGTGCGCGAGCAAAATTTAAGCTACA
ACAAGGCAAGGCTTGACCGACAATTGCATGAAGAATCTGCTTAGGGTTAGGCGTTTTGCGCTGCTTCGCG
ATGTACGGGCCAGATATACGCGTTGACATTGATTATTGACTAGTTATTAATAGTAATCAATTACGGGGTC
ATTAGTTCATAGCCCATATATGGAGTTCCGCGTTACATAACTTACGGTAAATGGCCCGCCTGGCTGACCG
CCCAACGACCCCCGCCCATTGACGTCAATAATGACGTATGTTCCCATAGTAACGCCAATAGGGACTTTCC
ATTGACGTCAATGGGTGGAGTATTTACGGTAAACTGCCCACTTGGCAGTACATCAAGTGTATCATATGCC
AAGTACGCCCCCTATTGACGTCAATGACGGTAAATGGCCCGCCTGGCATTATGCCCAGTACATGACCTTA
TGGGACTTTCCTACTTGGCAGTACATCTACGTATTAGTCATCGCTATTACCATGGTGATGCGGTTTTGGC
AGTACATCAATGGGCGTGGATAGCGGTTTGACTCACGGGGATTTCCAAGTCTCCACCCCATTGACGTCAA
TGGGAGTTTGTTTTGGCACCAAAATCAACGGGACTTTCCAAAATGTCGTAACAACTCCGCCCCATTGACG
CAAATGGGCGGTAGGCGTGTACGGTGGGAGGTCTATATAAGCAGAGCTCTCCCTATCAGTGATAGAGATC
TCCCTATCAGTGATAGAGATCGTCGACGAGCTCGTTTAGTGAACCGTCAGATCGCCTGGAGACGCCATCC
ACGCTGTTTTGACCTCCATAGAAGACACCGGGACCGATCCAGCCTCCGGACTCTAGCGTTTAAACTTAAG
CTTGGTACCGAGCTCGGATCCACTAGTCCAGTGTGGTGGAATTCATGAACAGCTCTGGTCAAGAGGATAT
CATATCCATCCCCAAATCCGCCTTCCTGAGCATGCTACAAAGCAGCATCGATGGAATGAAGACCACAGCG
GCAAAAATGTCACATACACTTTCAGGGCCAGGCCTAATGGGGTGTGGGGGCCAGATGTTCCCCACCGACC
ATCACCTACCTTCGTATGTTTCAAACCCAGCGCCACCATACGGCTACGCTTACAAGAACCCATACGATCC
ATGGTATTACTCGCCACAGCTGCCTGGATATAGGACGGGGAAGCGCAAGCGCGGCGCAGAGGACGACGAA
GGACACCTCTTTCCAGGAGAGGAGCCGGCGTATCACAAGGATATCTTGTCCATGTCAAAGAACATAGCGG
AAATACAGTCTGAACTCAAAGAGATGAAACTGAACGGTTGGCACGCAGGGCCACCGCCGTCCTCCTCTGC
AGCAGCAGCCGCAGTAGATCCACACTACAGGCCCCACGCCAATTCAGCGGCCCCGTGTCAATTCCCGACA
ATGAAGGAGCACGGAGGAACCTACGTACACCCACCCATTTACGTGCAGGCGCCACACGGTCAGTTCCAGC
AAGCGGCGCCCATCCTTTTTGCTCAGCCACATGTGAGCCACCCGCCAGTCTCTACAGGACTCGCGGTAGT
TGGCGCACCACCCGCTGAACCCACCCCCGCCTCCAGCACGCAGAGCATCCAACAACAGGCACCGGAGACC
ACGCATACACCATGCGCGGCGGTGGAGAAAGACGCTCCTACGCCGAACCCTACATCGAACCGCGTTGAAG
CCAGCAGTCGCTCTAGTCCAAAATCTAAAATTCGCAAGATGTTCTGCGAGGAGCTCCTGAACAAGCAGTC
GGGGCGGCCGCTCGAGGGAGGCGGTGGATGGAGCCACCCCCAGTTCGAGAAGGGCGGCGGCAGCGGCGGC
GGCAGCGGCGGCGGCAGCTGGAGCCACCCCCAGTTCGAGAAGGGGCCCGTTTAAACCCGCTGATCAGCCT
CGACTGTGCCTTCTAGTTGCCAGCCATCTGTTGTTTGCCCCTCCCCCGTGCCTTCCTTGACCCTGGAAGG
TGCCACTCCCACTGTCCTTTCCTAATAAAATGAGGAAATTGCATCGCATTGTCTGAGTAGGTGTCATTCT
ATTCTGGGGGGTGGGGTGGGGCAGGACAGCAAGGGGGAGGATTGGGAAGACAATAGCAGGCATGCTGGGG
ATGCGGTGGGCTCTATGGCTTCTGAGGCGGAAAGAACCAGCTGGGGCTCTAGGGGGTATCCCC
[124 nt withheld, positions 2304-2427]
C
[91 nt withheld, positions 2429-2519]
A
[49 nt withheld, positions 2521-2569]
CCTTTGACGTTGGAGTCCACGTTCTTT
[37 nt withheld, positions 2597-2633]
ACCCTATCTCGGTCTATTCTTTTGATTTATAAGGGATTTTGCCGATTTCGGCCTATTGGTTAAAAAATGA
GCTGATTTAACAAAAATTTAACGCGAATTAATTCTGTGGAATGTGTGTCAGTTAGGGTGTGGAAAGTCCC
CAGGCTCCCCAGCAGGCAGAAGTATGCAAAGCATGCATCTCAATTAGTCAGCAACCAGGTGTGGAAAGTC
CCCAGGCTCCCCAGCAGGCAGAAGTATGCAAAGCATGCATCTCAATTAGTCAGCAACCATAGTCCCGCCC
CTAACTCCGCCCATCCCGCCCCTAACTCCGCCCAGTTCCGCCCATTCTCCGCCCCATGGCTGACTAATTT
TTTTTATTTATGCAGAGGCCGAGGCCGCCTCTGCCTCTGAGCTATTCCAGAAGTAGTGAGGAGGCTTTTT
TGGAGGCCTAGGCTTTTGCAAAAAGCTCCCGGGAGCTTGTATATCCATTTTCGGATCTGATCAGCACGTG
TTGACAATTAATCATCGGCATAGTATATCGGCATAGTATAATACGACAAGGTGAGGAACTAAACCATGGC
CAAGTTGACCAGTGCCGTTCCGGTGCTCACCGCGCGCGACGTCGCCGGAGCGGTCGAGTTCTGGACCGAC
CGGCTCGGGTTCTCCCGGGACTTCGTGGAGGACGACTTCGCCGGTGTGGTCCGGGACGACGTGACCCTGT
TCATCAGCGCGGTCCAGGACCAGGTGGTGCCGGACAACACCCTGGCCTGGGTGTGGGTGCGCGGCCTGGA
CGAGCTGTACGCCGAGTGGTCGGAGGTCGTGTCCACGAACTTCCGGGACGCCTCCGGGCCGGCCATGACC
GAGATCGGCGAGCAGCCGTGGGGGCGGGAGTTCGCCCTGCGCGACCCGGCCGGCAACTGCGTGCACTTCG
TGGCCGAGGAGCAGGACTGACACGTGCTACGAGATTTCGATTCCACCGCCGCCTTCTATGAAAGGTTGGG
CTTCGGAATCGTTTTCCGGGACGCCGGCTGGATGATCCTCCAGCGCGGGGATCTCATGCTGGAGTTCTTC
GCCCACCCCAACTTGTTTATTGCAGCTTATAATGGTTACAAATAAAGCAATAGCATCACAAATTTCACAA
ATAAAGCATTTTTTTCACTGCATTCTAGTTGTGGTTTGTCCAAACTCATCAATGTATCTTATCATGTCTG
TATACCGTCGACCTCTAGCTAGAGCTTGGCGTAATCATGGTCATAGCTGTTTCCTGTGTGAAATTGTTAT
CCGCTCACAATTCCACACAACATACGAGCCGGAAGCATAAAGTGTAAAGCCTGGGGTGCCTAATGAGTGA
GCTAACTCACATTAATTGCGTTGCGCTCACTGCCCGCTTTCCAGTCGGGAAACCTGTCGTGCCAGCTGCA
TTAATGAATCGGCCAACGCGCGGGGAGAGGCGGTTTGCGTATTGGGCGCTCTTCCGCTTCCTCGCTCACT
GACTCGCTGCGCTCGGTCGTTCGGCTGCGGCGAGCGGTATCAGCTCACTCAAAGGCGGTAATACGGTTAT
CCACAGAATCAGGGGATAACGCAGGAAAGAACATGTGAGCAAAAGGCCAGCAAAAGGCCAGGAACCGTAA
AAAGGCCGCGTTGCTGGCGTTTTTCCATAGGCTCCGCCCCCCTGACGAGCATCACAAAAATCGACGCTCA
AGTCAGAGGTGGCGAAACCCGACAGGACTATAAAGATACCAGGCGTTTCCCCCTGGAAGCTCCCTCGTGC
GCTCTCCTGTTCCGACCCTGCCGCTTACCGGATACCTGTCCGCCTTTCTCCCTTCGGGAAGCGTGGCGCT
TTCTCATAGCTCACGCTGTAGGTATCTCAGTTCGGTGTAGGTCGTTCGCTCCAAGCTGGGCTGTGTGCAC
GAACCCCCCGTTCAGCCCGACCGCTGCGCCTTATCCGGTAACTATCGTCTTGAGTCCAACCCGGTAAGAC
ACGACTTATCGCCACTGGCAGCAGCCACTGGTAACAGGATTAGCAGAGCGAGGTATGTAGGCGGTGCTAC
AGAGTTCTTGAAGTGGTGGCCTAACTACGGCTACACTAGAAGAACAGTATTTGGTATCTGCGCTCTGCTG
AAGCCAGTTACCTTCGGAAAAAGAGTTGGTAGCTCTTGATCCGGCAAACAAACCACCGCTGGTAGCGGTG
GTTTTTTTGTTTGCAAGCAGCAGATTACGCGCAGAAAAAAAGGATCTCAAGAAGATCCTTTGATCTTTTC
TACGGGGTCTGACGCTCAGTGGAACGAAAACTCACGTTAAGGGATTTTGGTCATGAGATTATCAAAAAGG
ATCTTCACCTAGATCCTTTTAAATTAAAAATGAAGTTTTAAATCAATCTAAAGTATATATGAGTAAACTT
GGTCTGACAGTTACCAATGCTTAATCAGTGAGGCACCTATCTCAGCGATCTGTCTATTTCGTTCATCCAT
AGTTGCCTGACTCCCCGTCGTGTAGATAACTACGATACGGGAGGGCTTACCATCTGGCCCCAGTGCTGCA
ATGATACCGCGAGACCCACGCTCACCGGCTCCAGATTTATCAGCAATAAACCAGCCAGCCGGAAGGGCCG
AGCGCAGAAGTGGTCCTGCAACTTTATCCGCCTCCATCCAGTCTATTAATTGTTGCCGGGAAGCTAGAGT
AAGTAGTTCGCCAGTTAATAGTTTGCGCAACGTTGTTGCCATTGCTACAGGCATCGTGGTGTCACGCTCG
TCGTTTGGTATGGCTTCATTCAGCTCCGGTTCCCAACGATCAAGGCGAGTTACATGATCCCCCATGTTGT
GCAAAAAAGCGGTTAGCTCCTTCGGTCCTCCGATCGTTGTCAGAAGTAAGTTGGCCGCAGTGTTATCACT
CATGGTTATGGCAGCACTGCATAATTCTCTTACTGTCATGCCATCCGTAAGATGCTTTTCTGTGACTGGT
GAGTACTCAACCAAGTCATTCTGAGAATAGTGTATGCGGCGACCGAGTTGCTCTTGCCCGGCGTCAATAC
GGGATAATACCGCGCCACATAGCAGAACTTTAAAAGTGCTCATCATTGGAAAACGTTCTTCGGGGCGAAA
ACTCTCAAGGATCTTACCGCTGTTGAGATCCAGTTCGATGTAACCCACTCGTGCACCCAACTGATCTTCA
GCATCTTTTACTTTCACCAGCGTTTCTGGGTGAGCAAAAACAGGAAGGCAAAATGCCGCAAAAAAGGGAA
TAAGGGCGACACGGAAATGTTGAATACTCATACTCTTCCTTTTTCAATATTATTGAAGCATTTATCAGGG
TTATTGTCTCATGAGCGGATACATATTTGAATGTATTTAGAAAAATAAACAAATAGGGGTTCCGCGCACA
TTTCCCCGAAAAGTGCCACCTGACGTC
